>Addgene plasmid #133368 | BII-ChBtW | depositor full sequence | sequence record 256348 | BII-ChBtW sequence 6842 bps
TTAACCCTAGAAAGATAGTCTGCGTAAAATTGACGCATGCATTCTTGAAATATTGCTCTCTCTTTCTAAA
TAGCGCGAATCCGTCGCTGTGCATTTAGGACATCTCAGTCGCCGCTTGGAGCTCCCGTGAGGCGTGCTTG
TCAATGCGGTAAGTGTCACTGATTTTGAACTATAACGACCGCGTGAGTCAAAATGACGCATGATTATCTT
TTACGTGACTTTTAAGATTTAACTCATACGATAATTATATTGTTATTTCATGTTCTACTTACGTGATAAC
TTATTATATATATATTTTCTTGTTATAGATCCACTAGTTCTAGAGGGACAGCCCCCCCCCAAAGCCCCCA
GGGATGTAATTACGTCCCTCCCCCGCTAGGGGGCAGCAGCGAGCCGCCCGGGGCTCCGCTCCGGTCCGGC
GCTCCCCCCGCATCCCCGAGCCGGCAGCGTGCGGGGACAGCCCGGGCACGGGGAAGGTGGCACGGGATCG
CTTTCCTCTGAACGCTTCTCGCTGCTCTTTGAGCCTGCAGACACCTGGGGGGATACGGGGAAAAGGCCTC
CAAGGCCTGCAGGAGTCAATGGGAAAAACCCATTGGAGCCAAGTACACTGACTCAATAGGGACTTTCCAT
TGGGTTTTGCCCAGTACATAAGGTCAATAGGGGGTGAGTCAACAGGAAAGTCCCATTGGAGCCAAGTACA
TTGAGTCAATAGGGACTTTCCAATGGGTTTTGCCCAGTACATAAGGTCAATGGGAGGTAAGCCAATGGGT
TTTTCCCATTACTGACATGTATACTGAGTCATTAGGGACTTTCCAATGGGTTTTGCCCAGTACATAAGGT
CAATAGGGGTGAATCAACAGGAAAGTCCCATTGGAGCCAAGTACACTGAGTCAATAGGGACTTTCCATTG
GGTTTTGCCCAGTACAAAAGGTCAATAGGGGGTGAGTCAATGGGTTTTTCCCATTATTGGCACATACATA
AGGTCAATAGGGGTGACTAGTGGAGAAGAGCATGCTTGAGGGCTGAGTGCCCCTCAGTGGGCAGAGAGCA
CATGGCCCACAGTCCCTGAGAAGTTGGGGGGAGGGGTGGGCAATTGAACTGGTGCCTAGAGAAGGTGGGG
CTTGGGTAAACTGGGAAAGTGATGTGGTGTACTGGCTCCACCTTTTTCCCCAGGGTGGGGGAGAACCATA
TATAAGTGCAGTAGTCTCTGTGAACATTCGGTTTAGTGAACCTGCAGGTCGGCCGCCACGACCGGTGCCA
CCATGGCCAAGCCTTTGTCTCAAGAAGAATCCACCCTCATTGAAAGAGCAACGGCTACAATCAACAGCAT
CCCCATCTCTGAAGACTACAGCGTCGCCAGCGCAGCTCTCTCTAGCGACGGCCGCATCTTCACTGGTGTC
AATGTATATCATTTTACTGGGGGACCTTGTGCAGAACTCGTGGTGCTGGGCACTGCTGCTGCTGCGGCAG
CTGGCAACCTGACTTGTATCGTCGCGATCGGAAATGAGAACAGGGGCATCTTGAGCCCCTGCGGACGGTG
CCGACAGGTGCTTCTCGATCTGCATCCTGGGATCAAAGCCATAGTGAAGGACAGTGATGGACAGCCGACG
GCAGTTGGGATTCGTGAATTGCTGCCCTCTGGTTATGTGTGGGAGGGCGCTAGCCTTGGCTCCGGCGAGG
GCAGGGGAAGTCTTCTAACATGCGGGGACGTGGAGGAAAATCCCGGCCCACTCGGCATGGACTACAAGGA
CGACGATGACAAGCTCGATAGCGGCATGAGACGGATAGCTCGTCTCAGCTAGAGTTCGCGTCTGGAACAA
TCAACCTCTGGATTACAAAATTTGTGAAAGATTGACTGGTATTCTTAACTATGTTGCTCCTTTTACGCTA
TGTGGATACGCTGCTTTAATGCCTTTGTATCATGCTATTGCTTCCCGTATGGCTTTCATTTTCTCCTCCT
TGTATAAATCCTGGTTGCTGTCTCTTTATGAGGAGTTGTGGCCCGTTGTCAGGCAACGTGGCGTGGTGTG
CACTGTGTTTGCTGACGCAACCCCCACTGGTTGGGGCATTGCCACCACCTGTCAGCTCCTTTCCGGGACT
TTCGCTTTCCCCCTCCCTATTGCCACGGCGGAACTCATCGCCGCCTGCCTTGCCCGCTGCTGGACAGGGG
CTCGGCTGTTGGGCACTGACAATTCCGTGGTGTTGTCGGGGAAGCTGACGTCCTTTCCATGGCTGCTCGC
CTGTGTTGCCACCTGGATTCTGCGCGGGACGTCCTTCTGCTACGTCCCTTCGGCCCTCAATCCAGCGGAC
CTTCCTTCCCGCGGCCTGCTGCCGGCTCTGCGGCCTCTTCCGCGTCTTCGCCTTCGCCCTCAGACGAGTC
GGATCTCCCTTTGGGCCGCCTCCCCGCCTGGAATTAATTCTGGCTAAGCACTTCGTGGCCGTCGATCGTT
TAAAGGGAGGTAGTGAGTCGAGATATCGATACTAGTGATCCAGACATGATAAGATACATTGATGAGTTTG
GACAAACCACAACTAGAATGCAGTGAAAAAAATGCTTTATTTGTGAAATTTGTGATGCTATTGCTTTATT
TGTAACCATTATAAGCTGCAATAAACAAGTTAACAACAACAATTGCATTCATTTTATGTTTCAGGTTCAG
GGGGAGGTGTGGGAGGTTTTTTAAAGCAAGTAAAACCTCTACAAATGTGGTATGGCTGATTATGATCCTC
TAGAGGGACAGCCCCCCCCCAAAGCCCCCAGGGATGTAATTACGTCCCTCCCCCGCTAGGGGGCAGCAGC
GAGCCGCCCGGGGCTCCGCTCCGGTCCGGCGCTCCCCCCGCATCCCCGAGCCGGCAGCGTGCGGGGACAG
CCCGGGCACGGGGAAGGTGGCACGGGATCGCTTTCCTCTGAACGCTTCTCGCTGCTCTTTGAGCCTGCAG
ACACCTGGGGGGATACGGGGAAAAGCCATACCAATGGAGCTCACGGGGACAGCCCCCCCCCAAAGCCCCC
AGGGATGTAATTACGTCCCTCCCCCGCTAGGGGGCAGCAGCGAGCCGCCCGGGGCTCCGCTCCGGTCCGG
CGCTCCCCCCGCATCCCCGAGCCGGCAGCGTGCGGGGACAGCCCGGGCACGGGGAAGGTGGCACGGGATC
GCTTTCCTCTGAACGCTTCTCGCTGCTCTTTGAGCCTGCAGACACCTGGGGGGATACGGGGAAAAAGAAT
TCGATAAAAGTTTTGTTACTTTATAGAAGAAATTTTGAGTTTTTGTTTTTTTTAATAAATAAATAAACAT
AAATAAATTGTTTGTTGAATTTATTATTAGTATGTAAGTGTAAATATAATAAAACTTAATATCTATTCAA
ATTAATAAATAAACCTCGATATACAGACCGATAAAACACATGCGTCAATTTTACACATGATTATCTTTAA
CGTACGTCACAATATGATTATCTTTCTAGGGTTAATCTAGCTGCGTGTTCTGCAGCGTGTCGAGCATCTT
CATCTGCTCCATCACGCTGTAAAACACATTTGCACCGCGAGTCTGCCCGTCCTCCACGGGTTCAAAAACG
TGAATGAACGAGGCGCGCTCACTGGCCGTCGTTTTACAACGTCGTGACTGGGAAAACCCTGGCGTTACCC
AACTTAATCGCCTTGCAGCACATCCCCCTTTCGCCAGCTGGCGTAATAGCGAAGAGGCCCGCACCGATCG
CCCTTCCCAACAGTTGCGCAGCCTGAATGGCGAATGGG
[124 nt withheld, positions 3749-3872]
C
[91 nt withheld, positions 3874-3964]
A
[49 nt withheld, positions 3966-4014]
CCTTTGACGTTGGAGTCCACGTTCTTT
[37 nt withheld, positions 4042-4078]
ACCCTATCTCGGTCTATTCTTTTGATTTATAAGGGATTTTGCCGATTTCGGCCTATTGGTTAAAAAATGA
GCTGATTTAACAAAAATTTAACGCGAATTTTAACAAAATATTAACGCTTACAATTTAGGTGGCACTTTTC
GGGGAAATGTGCGCGGAACCCCTATTTGTTTATTTTTCTAAATACATTCAAATATGTATCCGCTCATGAG
ACAATAACCCTGATAAATGCTTCAATAATATTGAAAAAGGAAGAGTATGAGTATTCAACATTTCCGTGTC
GCCCTTATTCCCTTTTTTGCGGCATTTTGCCTTCCTGTTTTTGCTCACCCAGAAACGCTGGTGAAAGTAA
AAGATGCTGAAGATCAGTTGGGTGCACGAGTGGGTTACATCGAACTGGATCTCAACAGCGGTAAGATCCT
TGAGAGTTTTCGCCCCGAAGAACGTTTTCCAATGATGAGCACTTTTAAAGTTCTGCTATGTGGCGCGGTA
TTATCCCGTATTGACGCCGGGCAAGAGCAACTCGGTCGCCGCATACACTATTCTCAGAATGACTTGGTTG
AGTACTCACCAGTCACAGAAAAGCATCTTACGGATGGCATGACAGTAAGAGAATTATGCAGTGCTGCCAT
AACCATGAGTGATAACACTGCGGCCAACTTACTTCTGACAACGATCGGAGGACCGAAGGAGCTAACCGCT
TTTTTGCACAACATGGGGGATCATGTAACTCGCCTTGATCGTTGGGAACCGGAGCTGAATGAAGCCATAC
CAAACGACGAGCGTGACACCACGATGCCTGTAGCAATGGCAACAACGTTGCGCAAACTATTAACTGGCGA
ACTACTTACTCTAGCTTCCCGGCAACAATTAATAGACTGGATGGAGGCGGATAAAGTTGCAGGACCACTT
CTGCGCTCGGCCCTTCCGGCTGGCTGGTTTATTGCTGATAAATCTGGAGCCGGTGAGCGTGGGTCTCGCG
GTATCATTGCAGCACTGGGGCCAGATGGTAAGCCCTCCCGTATCGTAGTTATCTACACGACGGGGAGTCA
GGCAACTATGGATGAACGAAATAGACAGATCGCTGAGATAGGTGCCTCACTGATTAAGCATTGGTAACTG
TCAGACCAAGTTTACTCATATATACTTTAGATTGATTTAAAACTTCATTTTTAATTTAAAAGGATCTAGG
TGAAGATCCTTTTTGATAATCTCATGACCAAAATCCCTTAACGTGAGTTTTCGTTCCACTGAGCGTCAGA
CCCCGTAGAAAAGATCAAAGGATCTTCTTGAGATCCTTTTTTTCTGCGCGTAATCTGCTGCTTGCAAACA
AAAAAACCACCGCTACCAGCGGTGGTTTGTTTGCCGGATCAAGAGCTACCAACTCTTTTTCCGAAGGTAA
CTGGCTTCAGCAGAGCGCAGATACCAAATACTGTCCTTCTAGTGTAGCCGTAGTTAGGCCACCACTTCAA
GAACTCTGTAGCACCGCCTACATACCTCGCTCTGCTAATCCTGTTACCAGTGGCTGCTGCCAGTGGCGAT
AAGTCGTGTCTTACCGGGTTGGACTCAAGACGATAGTTACCGGATAAGGCGCAGCGGTCGGGCTGAACGG
GGGGTTCGTGCACACAGCCCAGCTTGGAGCGAACGACCTACACCGAACTGAGATACCTACAGCGTGAGCT
ATGAGAAAGCGCCACGCTTCCCGAAGGGAGAAAGGCGGACAGGTATCCGGTAAGCGGCAGGGTCGGAACA
GGAGAGCGCACGAGGGAGCTTCCAGGGGGAAACGCCTGGTATCTTTATAGTCCTGTCGGGTTTCGCCACC
TCTGACTTGAGCGTCGATTTTTGTGATGCTCGTCAGGGGGGCGGAGCCTATGGAAAAACGCCAGCAACGC
GGCCTTTTTACGGTTCCTGGCCTTTTGCTGGCCTTTTGCTCACATGTTCTTTCCTGCGTTATCCCCTGAT
TCTGTGGATAACCGTATTACCGCCTTTGAGTGAGCTGATACCGCTCGCCGCAGCCGAACGACCGAGCGCA
GCGAGTCAGTGAGCGAGGAAGCGGAAGAGCGCCCAATACGCAAACCGCCTCTCCCCGCGCGTTGGCCGAT
TCATTAATGCAGCTGGCACGACAGGTTTCCCGACTGGAAAGCGGGCAGTGAGCGCAACGCAATTAATGTG
AGTTAGCTCACTCATTAGGCACCCCAGGCTTTACACTTTATGCTTCCGGCTCGTATGTTGTGTGGAATTG
TGAGCGGATAACAATTTCACACAGGAAACAGCTATGACCATGATTACGCCAAGCGCGCCCGCCGGGTAAC
TCACGGGGTATCCATGTCCATTTCTGCGGCATCCAGCCAGGATACCCGTCCTCGCTGACGTAATATCCCA
GCGCCGCACCGCTGTCATTAATCTGCACACCGGCACGGCAGTTCCGGCTGTCGCCGGTATTGTTCGGGTT
GCTGATGCGCTTCGGGCTGACCATCCGGAACTGTGTCCGGAAAAGCCGCGACGAACTGGTATCCCAGGTG
GCCTGAACGAACAGTTCACCGTTAAAGGCGTGCATGGCCACACCTTCCCGAATCATCATGGTAAACGTGC
GTTTTCGCTCAACGTCAATGCAGCAGCAGTCATCCTCGGCAAACTCTTTCCATGCCGCTTCAACCTCGCG
GGAAAAGGCACGGGCTTCTTCCTCCCCGATGCCCAGATAGCGCCAGCTTGGGCGATGACTGAGCCGGAAA
AAAGACCCGACGATATGATCCTGATGCAGCTAGA
Features (pLannotate 1.2.2; 20 found; start..end, strand, type, name):
    308..325     -  misc_feature   MCS (fragment): pBluescript multiple cloning site
    589..672     +  promoter       mCMV promoter (fragment): mouse cytomegalovirus (CMV) immediate early promoter
    789..996     +  promoter       mCMV promoter (fragment): mouse cytomegalovirus (CMV) immediate early promoter
   1263..1658    +  CDS            BSD: blasticidin S deaminase; Aspergillus terreus BSD; confers resistance to blasticidin
   1677..1729    +  CDS            T2A (fragment): 2A peptide from Thosea asigna virus capsid protein Eukaryotic ribosomes fail to insert a peptide bond between the Gly and Pro residues, yielding separate polypeptides.
   1743..1763    +  CDS            FLAG (fragment): FLAG® epitope tag, followed by an enterokinase cleavage site
   1819..2407    +  misc_feature   WPRE: woodchuck hepatitis virus posttranscriptional regulatory element
   2487..2621    -  polyA_signal   SV40 poly(A) signal: SV40 polyadenylation signal
   2644..2727    -  CDS            large T antigen (fragment): large T antigen from SV40 (simian virus 40)
   3468..3587    -  CDS            B (fragment): PORTL_LAMBD - Experimental evidence at protein level: Swiss-Prot protein existence level 1. Forms the portal vertex of the capsid (PubMed:6228056, PubMed:6232391). This portal plays critical roles in head assembly, genome packaging, neck/tail attachment, and genome ejection (Probable). The portal protein multimerizes as a single ring-shaped homododecamer arranged around a central channel (PubMed:6232391). Binds to the terminase subunits to form the packaging machine (PubMed:7799432). From Escherichia phage lambda (Bacteriophage lambda).
   3589..3744    +  CDS            lacZα (fragment): LacZα fragment of β-galactosidase; lacZ fragment
   3749..4177    +  rep_origin     f1 ori (sequence partly withheld): f1 bacteriophage origin of replication; arrow indicates direction of (+) strand synthesis
   4230..4334    +  promoter       AmpR promoter: bla
   4335..5195    +  CDS            AmpR: β-lactamase; bla; confers resistance to ampicillin, carbenicillin, and related antibiotics
   5366..5954    +  rep_origin     ori: high-copy-number ColE1/pMB1/pBR322/pUC origin of replication
   6137..6229    +  CDS            lacI (fragment): lac repressor; lacI; The lac repressor binds to the lac operator to inhibit transcription in E. coli. This inhibition can be relieved by adding lactose or isopropyl-β-D-thiogalactopyranoside (IPTG).
   6242..6263    +  protein_bind   CAP binding site: CAP binding activates transcription in the presence of cAMP. E. coli catabolite activator protein
   6278..6308    +  promoter       lac promoter: promoter for the E. coli lac operon
   6316..6332    +  protein_bind   lac operator: The lac repressor binds to the lac operator to inhibit transcription in E. coli. This inhibition can be relieved by adding lactose or isopropyl-β-D-thiogalactopyranoside (IPTG). lac repressor encoded by lacI
   6370..6837    -  CDS            B (fragment): PORTL_LAMBD - Experimental evidence at protein level: Swiss-Prot protein existence level 1. Forms the portal vertex of the capsid (PubMed:6228056, PubMed:6232391). This portal plays critical roles in head assembly, genome packaging, neck/tail attachment, and genome ejection (Probable). The portal protein multimerizes as a single ring-shaped homododecamer arranged around a central channel (PubMed:6232391). Binds to the terminase subunits to form the packaging machine (PubMed:7799432). From Escherichia phage lambda (Bacteriophage lambda).
