>Addgene plasmid #133368 | BII-ChBtW | addgene full sequence | sequence record 267686 | Addgene NGS Result
CATGCGTCAATTTTACGCAGACTATCTTTCTAGGGTTAATCTAGCTGCATCAGGATCATATCGTCGGGTC
TTTTTTCCGGCTCAGTCATCGCCCAAGCTGGCGCTATCTGGGCATCGGGGAGGAAGAAGCCCGTGCCTTT
TCCCGCGAGGTTGAAGCGGCATGGAAAGAGTTTGCCGAGGATGACTGCTGCTGCATTGACGTTGAGCGAA
AACGCACGTTTACCATGATGATTCGGGAAGGTGTGGCCATGCACGCCTTTAACGGTGAACTGTTCGTTCA
GGCCACCTGGGATACCAGTTCGTCGCGGCTTTTCCGGACACAGTTCCGGATGGTCAGCCCGAAGCGCATC
AGCAACCCGAACAATACCGGCGACAGCCGGAACTGCCGTGCCGGTGTGCAGATTAATGACAGCGGTGCGG
CGCTGGGATATTACGTCAGCGAGGACGGGTATCCTGGCTGGATGCCGCAGAAATGGACATGGATACCCCG
TGAGTTACCCGGCGGGCGCGCTTGGCGTAATCATGGTCATAGCTGTTTCCTGTGTGAAATTGTTATCCGC
TCACAATTCCACACAACATACGAGCCGGAAGCATAAAGTGTAAAGCCTGGGGTGCCTAATGAGTGAGCTA
ACTCACATTAATTGCGTTGCGCTCACTGCCCGCTTTCCAGTCGGGAAACCTGTCGTGCCAGCTGCATTAA
TGAATCGGCCAACGCGCGGGGAGAGGCGGTTTGCGTATTGGGCGCTCTTCCGCTTCCTCGCTCACTGACT
CGCTGCGCTCGGTCGTTCGGCTGCGGCGAGCGGTATCAGCTCACTCAAAGGCGGTAATACGGTTATCCAC
AGAATCAGGGGATAACGCAGGAAAGAACATGTGAGCAAAAGGCCAGCAAAAGGCCAGGAACCGTAAAAAG
GCCGCGTTGCTGGCGTTTTTCCATAGGCTCCGCCCCCCTGACGAGCATCACAAAAATCGACGCTCAAGTC
AGAGGTGGCGAAACCCGACAGGACTATAAAGATACCAGGCGTTTCCCCCTGGAAGCTCCCTCGTGCGCTC
TCCTGTTCCGACCCTGCCGCTTACCGGATACCTGTCCGCCTTTCTCCCTTCGGGAAGCGTGGCGCTTTCT
CATAGCTCACGCTGTAGGTATCTCAGTTCGGTGTAGGTCGTTCGCTCCAAGCTGGGCTGTGTGCACGAAC
CCCCCGTTCAGCCCGACCGCTGCGCCTTATCCGGTAACTATCGTCTTGAGTCCAACCCGGTAAGACACGA
CTTATCGCCACTGGCAGCAGCCACTGGTAACAGGATTAGCAGAGCGAGGTATGTAGGCGGTGCTACAGAG
TTCTTGAAGTGGTGGCCTAACTACGGCTACACTAGAAGAACAGTATTTGGTATCTGCGCTCTGCTGAAGC
CAGTTACCTTCGGAAAAAGAGTTGGTAGCTCTTGATCCGGCAAACAAACCACCGCTGGTAGCGGTGGTTT
TTTTGTTTGCAAGCAGCAGATTACGCGCAGAAAAAAAGGATCTCAAGAAGATCCTTTGATCTTTTCTACG
GGGTCTGACGCTCAGTGGAACGAAAACTCACGTTAAGGGATTTTGGTCATGAGATTATCAAAAAGGATCT
TCACCTAGATCCTTTTAAATTAAAAATGAAGTTTTAAATCAATCTAAAGTATATATGAGTAAACTTGGTC
TGACAGTTACCAATGCTTAATCAGTGAGGCACCTATCTCAGCGATCTGTCTATTTCGTTCATCCATAGTT
GCCTGACTCCCCGTCGTGTAGATAACTACGATACGGGAGGGCTTACCATCTGGCCCCAGTGCTGCAATGA
TACCGCGAGACCCACGCTCACCGGCTCCAGATTTATCAGCAATAAACCAGCCAGCCGGAAGGGCCGAGCG
CAGAAGTGGTCCTGCAACTTTATCCGCCTCCATCCAGTCTATTAATTGTTGCCGGGAAGCTAGAGTAAGT
AGTTCGCCAGTTAATAGTTTGCGCAACGTTGTTGCCATTGCTACAGGCATCGTGGTGTCACGCTCGTCGT
TTGGTATGGCTTCATTCAGCTCCGGTTCCCAACGATCAAGGCGAGTTACATGATCCCCCATGTTGTGCAA
AAAAGCGGTTAGCTCCTTCGGTCCTCCGATCGTTGTCAGAAGTAAGTTGGCCGCAGTGTTATCACTCATG
GTTATGGCAGCACTGCATAATTCTCTTACTGTCATGCCATCCGTAAGATGCTTTTCTGTGACTGGTGAGT
ACTCAACCAAGTCATTCTGAGAATAGTGTATGCGGCGACCGAGTTGCTCTTGCCCGGCGTCAATACGGGA
TAATACCGCGCCACATAGCAGAACTTTAAAAGTGCTCATCATTGGAAAACGTTCTTCGGGGCGAAAACTC
TCAAGGATCTTACCGCTGTTGAGATCCAGTTCGATGTAACCCACTCGTGCACCCAACTGATCTTCAGCAT
CTTTTACTTTCACCAGCGTTTCTGGGTGAGCAAAAACAGGAAGGCAAAATGCCGCAAAAAAGGGAATAAG
GGCGACACGGAAATGTTGAATACTCATACTCTTCCTTTTTCAATATTATTGAAGCATTTATCAGGGTTAT
TGTCTCATGAGCGGATACATATTTGAATGTATTTAGAAAAATAAACAAATAGGGGTTCCGCGCACATTTC
CCCGAAAAGTGCCACCTAAATTGTAAGCGTTAATATTTTGTTAAAATTCGCGTTAAATTTTTGTTAAATC
AGCTCATTTTTTAACCAATAGGCCGAAATCGGCAAAATCCCTTATAAATCAAAAGAATAGACCGAGATAG
GGT
[37 nt withheld, positions 2804-2840]
AAAGAACGTGGACTCCAACGTCAAAGG
[49 nt withheld, positions 2868-2916]
T
[91 nt withheld, positions 2918-3008]
G
[124 nt withheld, positions 3010-3133]
CCCATTCGCCATTCAGGCTGCGCAACTGTTGGGAAGGGCGATCGGTGCGGGCCTCTTCGCTATTACGCCA
GCTGGCGAAAGGGGGATGTGCTGCAAGGCGATTAAGTTGGGTAACGCCAGGGTTTTCCCAGTCACGACGT
TGTAAAACGACGGCCAGTGAGCGCGCCTCGTTCATTCACGTTTTTGAACCCGTGGAGGACGGGCAGACTC
GCGGTGCAAATGTGTTTTACAGCGTGATGGAGCAGATGAAGATGCTCGACACGCTGCAGAACACGCAGCT
AGATTAACCCTAGAAAGATAATCATATTGTGACGTACGTTAAAGATAATCATGTGTAAAATTGACGCATG
TGTTTTATCGGTCTGTATATCGAGGTTTATTTATTAATTTGAATAGATATTAAGTTTTATTATATTTACA
CTTACATACTAATAATAAATTCAACAAACAATTTATTTATGTTTATTTATTTATTAAAAAAAACAAAAAC
TCAAAATTTCTTCTATAAAGTAACAAAACTTTTATCGAATTCTTTTTCCCCGTATCCCCCCAGGTGTCTG
CAGGCTCAAAGAGCAGCGAGAAGCGTTCAGAGGAAAGCGATCCCGTGCCACCTTCCCCGTGCCCGGGCTG
TCCCCGCACGCTGCCGGCTCGGGGATGCGGGGGGAGCGCCGGACCGGAGCGGAGCCCCGGGCGGCTCGCT
GCTGCCCCCTAGCGGGGGAGGGACGTAATTACATCCCTGGGGGCTTTGGGGGGGGGCTGTCCCCGTGAGC
TCCATTGGTATGGCTTTTTCCCCGTATCCCCCCAGGTGTCTGCAGGCTCAAAGAGCAGCGAGAAGCGTTC
AGAGGAAAGCGATCCCGTGCCACCTTCCCCGTGCCCGGGCTGTCCCCGCACGCTGCCGGCTCGGGGATGC
GGGGGGAGCGCCGGACCGGAGCGGAGCCCCGGGCGGCTCGCTGCTGCCCCCTAGCGGGGGAGGGACGTAA
TTACATCCCTGGGGGCTTTGGGGGGGGGCTGTCCCTCTAGAGGATCATAATCAGCCATACCACATTTGTA
GAGGTTTTACTTGCTTTAAAAAACCTCCCACACCTCCCCCTGAACCTGAAACATAAAATGAATGCAATTG
TTGTTGTTAACTTGTTTATTGCAGCTTATAATGGTTACAAATAAAGCAATAGCATCACAAATTTCACAAA
TAAAGCATTTTTTTCACTGCATTCTAGTTGTGGTTTGTCCAAACTCATCAATGTATCTTATCATGTCTGG
ATCACTAGTATCGATATCTCGACTCACTACCTCCCTTTAAACGATCGACGGCCACGAAGTGCTTAGCCAG
AATTAATTCCAGGCGGGGAGGCGGCCCAAAGGGAGATCCGACTCGTCTGAGGGCGAAGGCGAAGACGCGG
AAGAGGCCGCAGAGCCGGCAGCAGGCCGCGGGAAGGAAGGTCCGCTGGATTGAGGGCCGAAGGGACGTAG
CAGAAGGACGTCCCGCGCAGAATCCAGGTGGCAACACAGGCGAGCAGCCATGGAAAGGACGTCAGCTTCC
CCGACAACACCACGGAATTGTCAGTGCCCAACAGCCGAGCCCCTGTCCAGCAGCGGGCAAGGCAGGCGGC
GATGAGTTCCGCCGTGGCAATAGGGAGGGGGAAAGCGAAAGTCCCGGAAAGGAGCTGACAGGTGGTGGCA
ATGCCCCAACCAGTGGGGGTTGCGTCAGCAAACACAGTGCACACCACGCCACGTTGCCTGACAACGGGCC
ACAACTCCTCATAAAGAGACAGCAACCAGGATTTATACAAGGAGGAGAAAATGAAAGCCATACGGGAAGC
AATAGCATGATACAAAGGCATTAAAGCAGCGTATCCACATAGCGTAAAAGGAGCAACATAGTTAAGAATA
CCAGTCAATCTTTCACAAATTTTGTAATCCAGAGGTTGATTGTTCCAGACGCGAACTCTAGCTGAGACGA
GCTATCCGTCTCATGCCGCTATCGAGCTTGTCATCGTCGTCCTTGTAGTCCATGCCGAGTGGGCCGGGAT
TTTCCTCCACGTCCCCGCATGTTAGAAGACTTCCCCTGCCCTCGCCGGAGCCAAGGCTAGCGCCCTCCCA
CACATAACCAGAGGGCAGCAATTCACGAATCCCAACTGCCGTCGGCTGTCCATCACTGTCCTTCACTATG
GCTTTGATCCCAGGATGCAGATCGAGAAGCACCTGTCGGCACCGTCCGCAGGGGCTCAAGATGCCCCTGT
TCTCATTTCCGATCGCGACGATACAAGTCAGGTTGCCAGCTGCCGCAGCAGCAGCAGTGCCCAGCACCAC
GAGTTCTGCACAAGGTCCCCCAGTAAAATGATATACATTGACACCAGTGAAGATGCGGCCGTCGCTAGAG
AGAGCTGCGCTGGCGACGCTGTAGTCTTCAGAGATGGGGATGCTGTTGATTGTAGCCGTTGCTCTTTCAA
TGAGGGTGGATTCTTCTTGAGACAAAGGCTTGGCCATGGTGGCACCGGTCGTGGCGGCCGACCTGCAGGT
TCACTAAACCGAATGTTCACAGAGACTACTGCACTTATATATGGTTCTCCCCCACCCTGGGGAAAAAGGT
GGAGCCAGTACACCACATCACTTTCCCAGTTTACCCAAGCCCCACCTTCTCTAGGCACCAGTTCAATTGC
CCACCCCTCCCCCCAACTTCTCAGGGACTGTGGGCCATGTGCTCTCTGCCCACTGAGGGGCACTCAGCCC
TCAAGCATGCTCTTCTCCACTAGTCACCCCTATTGACCTTATGTATGTGCCAATAATGGGAAAAACCCAT
TGACTCACCCCCTATTGACCTTTTGTACTGGGCAAAACCCAATGGAAAGTCCCTATTGACTCAGTGTACT
TGGCTCCAATGGGACTTTCCTGTTGATTCACCCCTATTGACCTTATGTACTGGGCAAAACCCATTGGAAA
GTCCCTAATGACTCAGTATACATGTCAGTAATGGGAAAAACCCATTGGCTTACCTCCCATTGACCTTATG
TACTGGGCAAAACCCATTGGAAAGTCCCTATTGACTCAATGTACTTGGCTCCAATGGGACTTTCCTGTTG
ACTCACCCCCTATTGACCTTATGTACTGGGCAAAACCCAATGGAAAGTCCCTATTGAGTCAGTGTACTTG
GCTCCAATGGGTTTTTCCCATTGACTCCTGCAGGCCTTGGAGGCCTTTTCCCCGTATCCCCCCAGGTGTC
TGCAGGCTCAAAGAGCAGCGAGAAGCGTTCAGAGGAAAGCGATCCCGTGCCACCTTCCCCGTGCCCGGGC
TGTCCCCGCACGCTGCCGGCTCGGGGATGCGGGGGGAGCGCCGGACCGGAGCGGAGCCCCGGGCGGCTCG
CTGCTGCCCCCTAGCGGGGGAGGGACGTAATTACATCCCTGGGGGCTTTGGGGGGGGGCTGTCCCTCTAG
AACTAGTGGATCTATAACAAGAAAATATATATATAATAAGTTATCACGTAAGTAGAACATGAAATAACAA
TATAATTATCGTATGAGTTAAATCTTAAAAGTCACGTAAAAGATAATCATGCGTCATTTTGACTCACGCG
GTCGTTATAGTTCAAAATCAGTGACACTTACCGCATTGACAAGCACGCCTCACGGGAGCTCCAAGCGGCG
ACTGAGATGTCCTAAATGCACAGCGACGGATTCGCGCTATTTAGAAAGAGAGAGCAATATTTCAAGAATG
Features (pLannotate 1.2.2; 20 found; start..end, strand, type, name):
     45..512     +  CDS            B (fragment): PORTL_LAMBD - Experimental evidence at protein level: Swiss-Prot protein existence level 1. Forms the portal vertex of the capsid (PubMed:6228056, PubMed:6232391). This portal plays critical roles in head assembly, genome packaging, neck/tail attachment, and genome ejection (Probable). The portal protein multimerizes as a single ring-shaped homododecamer arranged around a central channel (PubMed:6232391). Binds to the terminase subunits to form the packaging machine (PubMed:7799432). From Escherichia phage lambda (Bacteriophage lambda).
    550..566     -  protein_bind   lac operator: The lac repressor binds to the lac operator to inhibit transcription in E. coli. This inhibition can be relieved by adding lactose or isopropyl-β-D-thiogalactopyranoside (IPTG). lac repressor encoded by lacI
    574..604     -  promoter       lac promoter: promoter for the E. coli lac operon
    619..640     -  protein_bind   CAP binding site: CAP binding activates transcription in the presence of cAMP. E. coli catabolite activator protein
    653..745     -  CDS            lacI (fragment): lac repressor; lacI; The lac repressor binds to the lac operator to inhibit transcription in E. coli. This inhibition can be relieved by adding lactose or isopropyl-β-D-thiogalactopyranoside (IPTG).
    928..1516    -  rep_origin     ori: high-copy-number ColE1/pMB1/pBR322/pUC origin of replication
   1687..2547    -  CDS            AmpR: β-lactamase; bla; confers resistance to ampicillin, carbenicillin, and related antibiotics
   2548..2652    -  promoter       AmpR promoter: bla
   2705..3133    -  rep_origin     f1 ori (sequence partly withheld): f1 bacteriophage origin of replication; arrow indicates direction of (+) strand synthesis
   3138..3293    -  CDS            lacZα (fragment): LacZα fragment of β-galactosidase; lacZ fragment
   3295..3414    +  CDS            B (fragment): PORTL_LAMBD - Experimental evidence at protein level: Swiss-Prot protein existence level 1. Forms the portal vertex of the capsid (PubMed:6228056, PubMed:6232391). This portal plays critical roles in head assembly, genome packaging, neck/tail attachment, and genome ejection (Probable). The portal protein multimerizes as a single ring-shaped homododecamer arranged around a central channel (PubMed:6232391). Binds to the terminase subunits to form the packaging machine (PubMed:7799432). From Escherichia phage lambda (Bacteriophage lambda).
   4156..4239    +  CDS            large T antigen (fragment): large T antigen from SV40 (simian virus 40)
   4262..4396    +  polyA_signal   SV40 poly(A) signal: SV40 polyadenylation signal
   4476..5064    -  misc_feature   WPRE: woodchuck hepatitis virus posttranscriptional regulatory element
   5120..5140    -  CDS            FLAG (fragment): FLAG® epitope tag, followed by an enterokinase cleavage site
   5154..5206    -  CDS            T2A (fragment): 2A peptide from Thosea asigna virus capsid protein Eukaryotic ribosomes fail to insert a peptide bond between the Gly and Pro residues, yielding separate polypeptides.
   5225..5620    -  CDS            BSD: blasticidin S deaminase; Aspergillus terreus BSD; confers resistance to blasticidin
   5887..6094    -  promoter       mCMV promoter (fragment): mouse cytomegalovirus (CMV) immediate early promoter
   6211..6294    -  promoter       mCMV promoter (fragment): mouse cytomegalovirus (CMV) immediate early promoter
   6558..6575    +  misc_feature   MCS (fragment): pBluescript multiple cloning site
