[The description below was written by a language model from this plasmid's Addgene catalogue record and pLannotate feature annotations shown in this document.]
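Description:
BII-ChBtW is an empty mammalian expression backbone of about 6.8 kb, described by its depositor as a piggyBac transposon vector for constitutive expression. It is maintained in E. coli on a pBluescript-type scaffold with a high-copy ColE1/pUC origin, an ampicillin resistance gene (β-lactamase with its own promoter), an f1 origin, and remnants of the lac promoter/operator, lacZα and multiple cloning site. The two available sequence records, one supplied by the depositor and one from repository sequencing, differ by a single nucleotide in length. They carry the same annotated features in opposite orientations.

The mammalian cassette reads from fragments annotated as mouse CMV immediate-early promoter into a blasticidin S deaminase (BSD) coding sequence, followed by a T2A peptide and a FLAG epitope, then a WPRE. This layout implies that a gene of interest cloned after the FLAG tag would be translated from the same transcript as BSD. Ribosome skipping at T2A would release it as a separate, N-terminally FLAG-tagged protein, so blasticidin selection is directly linked to expression of the insert. The WPRE is a standard element that enhances transcript stability and expression. An SV40 poly(A) signal with a short large T antigen fragment lies next to the WPRE but is annotated on the opposite strand, so the terminator actually serving the cassette is not clear from the table.

The automated annotation did not detect the piggyBac terminal repeats, and short matches to the phage lambda portal protein B appear to be stuffer or spacer sequence. As a piggyBac vector it would normally be co-delivered with a transposase source to integrate the cassette stably into the genome. The associated publication concerns oncogene function in colorectal cancer.
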