Addgene plasmid #133368: BII-ChBtW
Purpose: (Empty Backbone) Piggybac vector for constitutive expression
Depositing lab: Blair Madison. Depositing organization: Washington University in Saint Louis. Publication: The oncogenic function of PLAGL2 is mediated via ASCL2 and IGF2 and a Wnt-independent mechanism in colorectal cancer. Fischer AD, Veronese-Paniagua DA, Swaminathan S, Kashima H, Rubin DC, Madison BB. Am J Physiol Gastrointest Liver Physiol. 2023 Jun 13. doi: 10.1152/ajpgi.00058.2022. PubMed 37310750.
Backbone
  Vector backbone: BII-ChBtW
  Backbone manufacturer: Madison Lab
  Vector type: Mammalian Expression
  Selectable markers: Blasticidin
  Tag / fusion protein: Flag (N terminal on backbone)
Growth in bacteria
  Bacterial resistance: Ampicillin, 100 μg/mL
  Growth temperature: 37°C
  Growth strain: DH5alpha
  Copy number: High Copy
Gene/Insert
  Gene/Insert name: None
  Tag / fusion protein: Flag (N terminal on backbone)
Terms and licenses: Academic/Nonprofit Terms; Industry Terms: Not Available to Industry
Depositor comments: Please visit https://doi.org/10.1101/2020.10.14.339531 for bioRxiv preprint.
How to cite: BII-ChBtW was a gift from Blair Madison (Addgene plasmid # 133368 ; http://n2t.net/addgene:133368 ; RRID:Addgene_133368)
